Addgene plasmid #142598: TFORF0326
Purpose: Lentiviral vector for overexpressing transcription factor ORFs with unique 24-bp barcodes. Barcodes facilitate identification of transcription factors in pooled screens.
Depositing lab: Feng Zhang. Depositing organization: Broad Institute. Publication: A transcription factor atlas of directed differentiation. Joung J, Ma S, Tay T, Geiger-Schuller KR, Kirchgatterer PC, Verdine VK, Guo B, Arias-Garcia MA, Allen WE, Singh A, Kuksenko O, Abudayyeh OO, Gootenberg JS, Fu Z, Macrae RK, Buenrostro JD, Regev A, Zhang F. Cell. 2023 Jan 5;186(1):209-229.e26. doi: 10.1016/j.cell.2022.11.026. PubMed 36608654.
Backbone
  Vector backbone: pLX_TRC317
  Backbone manufacturer: Broad Institute Genetic Perturbation Platform
  Backbone size w/o insert (bp): 8264
  Vector type: Mammalian Expression, Lentiviral
  Selectable markers: Puromycin
Growth in bacteria
  Bacterial resistance: Ampicillin, 100 μg/mL
  Growth temperature: 37°C
  Growth strain: NEB Stable
  Copy number: High Copy
Gene/Insert
  Gene/Insert name: ZNF337
  Species: H. sapiens (human)
  Insert size (bp): 2357
  Entrez Gene: ZNF337
  Promoter: EF1a
  Cloning method: Unknown
  Sequencing primers: 5′ GGGTGGAGACTGAAGTTAGGCCAG; 3′ CACATAGCGTAAAAGGAGCAACATAG
Terms and licenses: Academic/Nonprofit Terms; Industry Terms: Not Available to Industry
Depositor comments: NM_015655,XM_006723558,XM_011529219,NM_001290261,ENST00000376436,ENST00000252979 . The transcription factor ORF portion of this plasmid was synthesized by Genewiz. Please test multiple small colonies in case of plasmid recombination. To make this collection available in a timely manner, a portion of this collection was not fully sequenced by Addgene. If an Addgene verified full plasmid sequence is not available, please contact us prior to placing an order to request the full sequence.
How to cite: TFORF0326 was a gift from Feng Zhang (Addgene plasmid # 142598 ; http://n2t.net/addgene:142598 ; RRID:Addgene_142598)
