[The description below was written by a language model from this plasmid's Addgene catalogue record and pLannotate feature annotations shown in this document.]
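Description:
TFORF0326 is a third-generation-style, self-inactivating HIV-1 lentiviral expression plasmid built on the pLX_TRC317 backbone and carrying the human zinc-finger gene ZNF337. It belongs to a barcoded transcription factor ORF collection. In bacteria it is maintained by a high-copy ColE1/pUC origin and selected with ampicillin through the bla gene. An f1 origin and remnants of a lac/lacZα cloning region with T7 and T3 promoters are also present in the backbone. The record warns that the plasmid can recombine, as is common for LTR-containing vectors.

The viral genome is transcribed from an RSV promoter fused to a truncated 5' LTR. It includes the Ψ packaging signal with a gag fragment, the RRE for Rev-dependent nuclear export, a cPPT/CTS element, WPRE to enhance transcript stability and expression, and a ΔU3 3' LTR followed by an SV40 polyadenylation signal. Two expression units sit within this frame. An SV40 early promoter drives puromycin N-acetyltransferase for selection of transduced mammalian cells, and downstream the strong constitutive EF-1α promoter drives the ZNF337 ORF. The annotation tool recognised only the two ends of the ORF as ZNF337 fragments, but the span between them is consistent with the stated insert size of about 2.4 kb. The 24-bp barcode described in the catalogue entry is not annotated in the feature table, so its position is not given by the record. The barcode lets this ORF be identified by sequencing when many such vectors are pooled. The construct is intended for overexpressing ZNF337 in mammalian cells, alone or in pooled transcription factor screens such as those for directed differentiation.
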