Features (pLannotate 1.2.2; 32 found; start..end, strand, type, name):
      5..231     +  promoter       RSV promoter: Rous sarcoma virus enhancer/promoter
    232..412     +  LTR            5' LTR (truncated): truncated 5' long terminal repeat (LTR) from HIV-1
    459..584     +  misc_feature   HIV-1 Ψ: packaging signal of human immunodeficiency virus type 1
    568..931     +  CDS            HIV-1 gag (fragment): gag protein from human immunodeficiency virus 1; gag
   1077..1310    +  misc_feature   RRE: The Rev response element (RRE) of HIV-1 allows for Rev-dependent mRNA export from the nucleus to the cytoplasm.
   1687..1713    +  CDS            Rev (fragment): human immunodeficiency virus 1 (HIV-1) Rev protein; rev; enhances nuclear export of unspliced and incompletely spliced viral mRNAs
   1720..1743    +  promoter       SV40 promoter (fragment): SV40 early promoter
   1744..1815    +  promoter       SV40 promoter (fragment): SV40 enhancer and early promoter
   1839..1974    +  rep_origin     SV40 ori: SV40 origin of replication
   2020..2616    +  CDS            PuroR (fragment): puromycin N-acetyltransferase; pac from Streptomyces; confers resistance to puromycin
   2665..2782    +  misc_feature   cPPT/CTS: central polypurine tract and central termination sequence of HIV-1
   2847..2913    +  CDS            small t antigen (fragment): SV40 (simian virus 40) small t antigen
   2920..4098    +  promoter       EF-1α promoter: strong constitutive promoter for human elongation factor EF-1α
   4115..4735    +  CDS            ZNF337 (fragment): ZN337_HUMAN - Experimental evidence at protein level: Swiss-Prot protein existence level 1. May be involved in transcriptional regulation. From Homo sapiens (Human).
   6119..6367    +  CDS            ZNF337 (fragment): ZN337_HUMAN - Experimental evidence at protein level: Swiss-Prot protein existence level 1. May be involved in transcriptional regulation. From Homo sapiens (Human).
   6383..6436    +  promoter       U6 promoter (fragment): RNA polymerase III promoter for human U6 snRNA
   6478..7066    +  misc_feature   WPRE: woodchuck hepatitis virus posttranscriptional regulatory element
   7117..7136    +  misc_feature   cPPT/CTS (fragment): central polypurine tract and central termination sequence of HIV-1
   7138..7371    +  LTR            3' LTR (ΔU3): self-inactivating 3' long terminal repeat (LTR) from HIV-1
   7449..7570    +  polyA_signal   SV40 poly(A) signal: SV40 polyadenylation signal
   7610..7745    +  rep_origin     SV40 ori: SV40 origin of replication
   7766..7784    -  promoter       T7 promoter: promoter for bacteriophage T7 RNA polymerase
   7792..7947    +  CDS            lacZα (fragment): LacZα fragment of β-galactosidase; lacZ fragment
   7952..8380    +  rep_origin     f1 ori (sequence partly withheld): f1 bacteriophage origin of replication; arrow indicates direction of (+) strand synthesis
   8433..8537    +  promoter       AmpR promoter: bla
   8538..9398    +  CDS            AmpR: β-lactamase; bla; confers resistance to ampicillin, carbenicillin, and related antibiotics
   9569..10157   +  rep_origin     ori: high-copy-number ColE1/pMB1/pBR322/pUC origin of replication
  10340..10432   +  CDS            lacI (fragment): lac repressor; lacI; The lac repressor binds to the lac operator to inhibit transcription in E. coli. This inhibition can be relieved by adding lactose or isopropyl-β-D-thiogalactopyranoside (IPTG).
  10445..10466   +  protein_bind   CAP binding site: CAP binding activates transcription in the presence of cAMP. E. coli catabolite activator protein
  10481..10511   +  promoter       lac promoter: promoter for the E. coli lac operon
  10519..10535   +  protein_bind   lac operator: The lac repressor binds to the lac operator to inhibit transcription in E. coli. This inhibition can be relieved by adding lactose or isopropyl-β-D-thiogalactopyranoside (IPTG). lac repressor encoded by lacI
  10580..10598   +  promoter       T3 promoter: promoter for bacteriophage T3 RNA polymerase
>Addgene plasmid #142598 | TFORF0326 | addgene full sequence | sequence record 396005 | Addgene NGS Result
TTAATGTAGTCTTATGCAATACTCTTGTAGTCTTGCAACATGGTAACGATGAGTTAGCAACATGCCTTAC
AAGGAGAGAAAAAGCACCGTGCATGCCGATTGGTGGAAGTAAGGTGGTACGATCGTGCCTTATTAGGAAG
GCAACAGACGGGTCTGACATGGATTGGACGAACCACTGAATTGCCGCATTGCAGAGATATTGTATTTAAG
TGCCTAGCTCGATACATAAACGGGTCTCTCTGGTTAGACCAGATCTGAGCCTGGGAGCTCTCTGGCTAAC
TAGGGAACCCACTGCTTAAGCCTCAATAAAGCTTGCCTTGAGTGCTTCAAGTAGTGTGTGCCCGTCTGTT
GTGTGACTCTGGTAACTAGAGATCCCTCAGACCCTTTTAGTCAGTGTGGAAAATCTCTAGCAGTGGCGCC
CGAACAGGGACTTGAAAGCGAAAGGGAAACCAGAGGAGCTCTCTCGACGCAGGACTCGGCTTGCTGAAGC
GCGCACGGCAAGAGGCGAGGGGCGGCGACTGGTGAGTACGCCAAAAATTTTGACTAGCGGAGGCTAGAAG
GAGAGAGATGGGTGCGAGAGCGTCAGTATTAAGCGGGGGAGAATTAGATCGCGATGGGAAAAAATTCGGT
TAAGGCCAGGGGGAAAGAAAAAATATAAATTAAAACATATAGTATGGGCAAGCAGGGAGCTAGAACGATT
CGCAGTTAATCCTGGCCTGTTAGAAACATCAGAAGGCTGTAGACAAATACTGGGACAGCTACAACCATCC
CTTCAGACAGGATCAGAAGAACTTAGATCATTATATAATACAGTAGCAACCCTCTATTGTGTGCATCAAA
GGATAGAGATAAAAGACACCAAGGAAGCTTTAGACAAGATAGAGGAAGAGCAAAACAAAAGTAAGACCAC
CGCACAGCAAGCGGCCGCTGATCTTCAGACCTGGAGGAGGAGATATGAGGGACAATTGGAGAAGTGAATT
ATATAAATATAAAGTAGTAAAAATTGAACCATTAGGAGTAGCACCCACCAAGGCAAAGAGAAGAGTGGTG
CAGAGAGAAAAAAGAGCAGTGGGAATAGGAGCTTTGTTCCTTGGGTTCTTGGGAGCAGCAGGAAGCACTA
TGGGCGCAGCGTCAATGACGCTGACGGTACAGGCCAGACAATTATTGTCTGGTATAGTGCAGCAGCAGAA
CAATTTGCTGAGGGCTATTGAGGCGCAACAGCATCTGTTGCAACTCACAGTCTGGGGCATCAAGCAGCTC
CAGGCAAGAATCCTGGCTGTGGAAAGATACCTAAAGGATCAACAGCTCCTGGGGATTTGGGGTTGCTCTG
GAAAACTCATTTGCACCACTGCTGTGCCTTGGAATGCTAGTTGGAGTAATAAATCTCTGGAACAGATTTG
GAATCACACGACCTGGATGGAGTGGGACAGAGAAATTAACAATTACACAAGCTTAATACACTCCTTAATT
GAAGAATCGCAAAACCAGCAAGAAAAGAATGAACAAGAATTATTGGAATTAGATAAATGGGCAAGTTTGT
GGAATTGGTTTAACATAACAAATTGGCTGTGGTATATAAAATTATTCATAATGATAGTAGGAGGCTTGGT
AGGTTTAAGAATAGTTTTTGCTGTACTTTCTATAGTGAATAGAGTTAGGCAGGGATATTCACCATTATCG
TTTCAGACCCACCTCCCAACCCCGAGGGGACCCATGCATTGCATCTCAATTAGTCAGCAACCAGGTGTGG
AAAGTCCCCAGGCTCCCCAGCAGGCAGAAGTATGCAAAGCATGCGTCTCAATTAGTCAGCAACCATAGTC
CCGCCCCTAACTCCGCCCATCCCGCCCCTAACTCCGCCCAGTTCCGCCCATTCTCCGCCCCATGGCTGAC
TAATTTTTTTTATTTATGCAGAGGCCGAGGCCGCCTCGGCCTCTGAGCTATTCCAGAAGTAGTGAGGAGG
CTTTTTTGGAGGCCTAGGCTTTTGCAAAAAGCTTTCTAGAGGTACCACCGGAGCTTACCATGACCGAGTA
CAAGCCCACGGTGCGCCTCGCCACCCGCGACGACGTCCCCAGGGCCGTACGCACCCTCGCCGCCGCGTTC
GCCGACTACCCCGCCACGCGCCACACCGTCGATCCGGACCGCCACATCGAGCGGGTCACCGAGCTGCAAG
AACTCTTCCTCACGCGCGTCGGGCTCGACATCGGCAAGGTGTGGGTCGCGGACGACGGCGCCGCCGTGGC
GGTCTGGACCACGCCGGAGAGCGTCGAAGCGGGGGCGGTGTTCGCCGAGATCGGCCCGCGCATGGCCGAG
TTGAGCGGTTCCCGGCTGGCCGCGCAGCAACAGATGGAAGGCCTCCTGGCGCCGCACCGGCCCAAGGAGC
CCGCGTGGTTCCTGGCCACCGTCGGCGTCTCGCCCGACCACCAGGGCAAGGGTCTGGGCAGCGCCGTCGT
GCTCCCCGGAGTGGAGGCGGCCGAGCGCGCCGGGGTGCCCGCCTTCCTGGAGACCTCCGCGCCCCGCAAC
CTCCCCTTCTACGAGCGGCTCGGCTTCACCGTCACCGCCGACGTCGAGGTGCCCGAAGGACCGCGCACCT
GGTGCATGACCCGCAAGCCCGGTGCCAGTTAACGAATTCTAGATCTTGAGACAAATGGCAGTATTCATCC
ACAATTTTAAAAGAAAAGGGGGGATTGGGGGGTACAGTGCAGGGGAAAGAATAGTAGACATAATAGCAAC
AGACATACAAACTAAAGAATTACAAAAACAAATTACAAAAATTCAAAATTTTCGGGTTTATTACAGGGAC
AGCAGAGATCCACTTTGGCGCCGGCTCGAGGCCTGCAGGTGCAAAGATGGATAAAGTTTTAAACAGAGAG
GAATCTTTGCAGCTAATGGACCTTCTAGGTCTTGAAAGGAGTGGGAATTGGCTCCGGTGCCCGTCAGTGG
GCAGAGCGCACATCGCCCACAGTCCCCGAGAAGTTGGGGGGAGGGGTCGGCAATTGAACCGGTGCCTAGA
GAAGGTGGCGCGGGGTAAACTGGGAAAGTGATGTCGTGTACTGGCTCCGCCTTTTTCCCGAGGGTGGGGG
AGAACCGTATATAAGTGCAGTAGTCGCCGTGAACGTTCTTTTTCGCAACGGGTTTGCCGCCAGAACACAG
GTAAGTGCCGTGTGTGGTTCCCGCGGGCCTGGCCTCTTTACGGGTTATGGCCCTTGCGTGCCTTGAATTA
CTTCCACCTGGCTGCAGTACGTGATTCTTGATCCCGAGCTTCGGGTTGGAAGTGGGTGGGAGAGTTCGAG
GCCTTGCGCTTAAGGAGCCCCTTCGCCTCGTGCTTGAGTTGAGGCCTGGCCTGGGCGCTGGGGCCGCCGC
GTGCGAATCTGGTGGCACCTTCGCGCCTGTCTCGCTGCTTTCGATAAGTCTCTAGCCATTTAAAATTTTT
GATGACCTGCTGCGACGCTTTTTTTCTGGCAAGATAGTCTTGTAAATGCGGGCCAAGATCTGCACACTGG
TATTTCGGTTTTTGGGGCCGCGGGCGGCGACGGGGCCCGTGCGTCCCAGCGCACATGTTCGGCGAGGCGG
GGCCTGCGAGCGCGGCCACCGAGAATCGGACGGGGGTAGTCTCAAGCTGGCCGGCCTGCTCTGGTGCCTG
GCCTCGCGCCGCCGTGTATCGCCCCGCCCTGGGCGGCAAGGCTGGCCCGGTCGGCACCAGTTGCGTGAGC
GGAAAGATGGCCGCTTCCCGGCCCTGCTGCAGGGAGCTCAAAATGGAGGACGCGGCGCTCGGGAGAGCGG
GCGGGTGAGTCACCCACACAAAGGAAAAGGGCCTTTCCGTCCTCAGCCGTCGCTTCATGTGACTCCACGG
AGTACCGGGCGCCGTCCAGGCACCTCGATTAGTTCTCGAGCTTTTGGAGTACGTCGTCTTTAGGTTGGGG
GGAGGGGTTTTATGCGATGGAGTTTCCCCACACTGAGTGGGTGGAGACTGAAGTTAGGCCAGCTTGGCAC
TTGATGTAATTCTCCTTGGAATTTGCCCTTTTTGAGTTTGGATCTTGGTTCATTCTCAAGCCTCAGACAG
TGGTTCAAAGTTTTTTTCTTCCATTTCAGGTGTCGTGAGGCTAGCACCGCCACCATGGGACCTCAGGGAG
CCAGGAGACAGGCTTTCTTGGCATTTGGGGATGTCACTGTGGATTTCACCCAGAAGGAATGGAGGCTGCT
GAGCCCTGCTCAGAGGGCCCTGTACAGGGAGGTGACACTGGAGAACTACAGCCACCTGGTCTCACTAGGA
ATTCTCCATTCTAAACCAGAACTCATCAGGCGGCTAGAGCAAGGGGAAGTGCCCTGGGGAGAAGAGAGAA
GACGCCGGCCAGGCCCCTGTGCAGGAATATATGCAGAACATGTCCTGCGGCCCAAGAATCTTGGACTTGC
ACATCAGAGGCAACAGCAACTACAATTTTCTGATCAAAGCTTCCAGAGTGACACAGCTGAAGGTCAAGAG
AAAGAAAAAAGCACTAAGCCCATGGCATTTTCCAGCCCACCCCTAAGACATGCAGTAAGCTCAAGGAGGA
GGAACAGTGTAGTGGAAATAGAGTCTAGTCAAGGCCAGAGGGAAAATCCTACAGAAATAGACAAAGTATT
GAAAGGAATAGAAAATTCAAGATGGGGAGCATTCAAGTGTGCAGAGCGTGGGCAAGACTTCAGCCGGAAG
ATGATGGTAATCATACACAAAAAAGCACATTCCAGGCAGAAACTTTTTACATGCAGGGAGTGTCACCAGG
GCTTTAGAGATGAGTCAGCATTGCTCTTGCACCAGAACACACACACAGGAGAGAAGTCCTATGTGTGCAG
TGTGTGTGGGCGAGGCTTCAGCCTCAAGGCCAACCTCCTCAGACACCAGAGGACACACTCAGGAGAGAAG
CCTTTTCTGTGCAAGGTGTGTGGACGAGGCTATACCAGTAAGTCATACCTCACTGTGCATGAGAGAACAC
ACACAGGAGAGAAGCCTTATGAATGCCAGGAGTGTGGGCGAAGGTTTAACGATAAGTCCTCATACAACAA
GCACTTGAAGGCGCATTCAGGGGAGAAGCCTTTTGTGTGCAAGGAGTGTGGGCGAGGCTATACTAATAAG
TCATACTTCGTTGTGCACAAGAGAATACACTCAGGAGAGAAGCCTTACAGATGCCAGGAGTGTGGCCGAG
GCTTTAGCAATAAGTCACACCTTATCACACACCAGAGGACACACTCAGGGGAGAAGCCCTTTGCGTGCAG
GCAGTGTAAGCAAAGTTTTAGCGTGAAAGGAAGTCTCCTCAGACACCAGAGAACACACTCAGGGGAGAAG
CCTTTTGTGTGCAAGGATTGTGAGCGAAGCTTTAGCCAAAAGTCAACTCTTGTCTACCACCAGAGAACAC
ACTCAGGGGAGAAACCTTTTGTTTGTAGAGAATGTGGGCAAGGATTTATTCAGAAGTCAACCCTTGTGAA
ACATCAGATCACACACTCAGAGGAGAAGCCTTTTGTGTGCAAGGACTGTGGACGAGGCTTTATCCAAAAG
TCAACCTTCACTTTACACCAGAGGACACACTCAGAGGAGAAGCCTTATGGATGTCGGGAGTGTGGGCGAA
GGTTTCGGGATAAGTCCTCCTATAACAAGCACCTGAGGGCACACTTGGGTGAGAAACGTTTTTTCTGCAG
GGATTGTGGGCGAGGCTTTACCTTGAAGCCAAATCTCACCATACATCAGAGGACACACTCAGGAGAGAAG
CCCTTCATGTGCAAGCAGTGTGAGAAAAGTTTTAGTTTGAAGGCAAATCTTCTTAGACATCAGTGGACAC
ACTCGGGGGAAAGGCCATTTAATTGCAAGGATTGCGGGCGAGGCTTCATCCTAAAATCAACTCTCCTCTT
CCACCAGAAGACACACTCAGGGGAGAAGCCTTTCATCTGTAGTGAATGTGGGCAAGGATTTATCTGGAAG
TCAAATCTTGTGAAACACCAGCTTGCACATTCTGGCAAGCAGCCTTTTGTATGCAAGGAGTGTGGGCGAG
GCTTCAACTGGAAGGGAAATCTCCTCACACACCAGAGGACACACTCAGGGGAGAAGCCCTTCGTGTGTAA
TGTGTGTGGGCAAGGCTTCAGCTGGAAGAGAAGTCTCACCAGACACCACTGGCGGATACACTCAAAGGAG
AAGCCTTTTGTTTGCCAGGAGTGTAAGCGAGGCTATACCAGTAAGTCAGACCTCACTGTGCATGAAAGAA
TACACACAGGAGAGAGGCCTTATGAATGCCAAGAGTGTGGACGAAAGTTTAGCAATAAGTCATACTACAG
TAAGCACTTAAAGAGACACTTACGTGAGAAGCGTTTTTGTACAGGGAGTGTGGGTGAGGCTTCATCTTAG
TAATGAACTAGTCCGTAACTTGAAAGTATTTCGATTTCTTGGCTTTATATATCTTGTGGAAAGGACGAAA
AGTTCACGAAGTCCGCAGCCGTACGCGTTAAGTCGACAATCAACCTCTGGATTACAAAATTTGTGAAAGA
TTGACTGGTATTCTTAACTATGTTGCTCCTTTTACGCTATGTGGATACGCTGCTTTAATGCCTTTGTATC
ATGCTATTGCTTCCCGTATGGCTTTCATTTTCTCCTCCTTGTATAAATCCTGGTTGCTGTCTCTTTATGA
GGAGTTGTGGCCCGTTGTCAGGCAACGTGGCGTGGTGTGCACTGTGTTTGCTGACGCAACCCCCACTGGT
TGGGGCATTGCCACCACCTGTCAGCTCCTTTCCGGGACTTTCGCTTTCCCCCTCCCTATTGCCACGGCGG
AACTCATCGCCGCCTGCCTTGCCCGCTGCTGGACAGGGGCTCGGCTGTTGGGCACTGACAATTCCGTGGT
GTTGTCGGGGAAATCATCGTCCTTTCCTTGGCTGCTCGCCTGTGTTGCCACCTGGATTCTGCGCGGGACG
TCCTTCTGCTACGTCCCTTCGGCCCTCAATCCAGCGGACCTTCCTTCCCGCGGCCTGCTGCCGGCTCTGC
GGCCTCTTCCGCGTCTTCGCCTTCGCCCTCAGACGAGTCGGATCTCCCTTTGGGCCGCCTCCCCGCGTCG
ACTTTAAGACCAATGACTTACAAGGCAGCTGTAGATCTTAGCCACTTTTTAAAAGAAAAGGGGGGACTGG
AAGGGCTAATTCACTCCCAACGAAGACAAGATCTGCTTTTTGCTTGTACTGGGTCTCTCTGGTTAGACCA
GATCTGAGCCTGGGAGCTCTCTGGCTAACTAGGGAACCCACTGCTTAAGCCTCAATAAAGCTTGCCTTGA
GTGCTTCAAGTAGTGTGTGCCCGTCTGTTGTGTGACTCTGGTAACTAGAGATCCCTCAGACCCTTTTAGT
CAGTGTGGAAAATCTCTAGCAGTACGTATAGTAGTTCATGTCATCTTATTATTCAGTATTTATAACTTGC
AAAGAAATGAATATCAGAGAGTGAGAGGAACTTGTTTATTGCAGCTTATAATGGTTACAAATAAAGCAAT
AGCATCACAAATTTCACAAATAAAGCATTTTTTTCACTGCATTCTAGTTGTGGTTTGTCCAAACTCATCA
ATGTATCTTATCATGTCTGGCTCTAGCTATCCCGCCCCTAACTCCGCCCATCCCGCCCCTAACTCCGCCC
AGTTCCGCCCATTCTCCGCCCCATGGCTGACTAATTTTTTTTATTTATGCAGAGGCCGAGGCCGCCTCGG
CCTCTGAGCTATTCCAGAAGTAGTGAGGAGGCTTTTTTGGAGGCCTAGGGACGTACCCAATTCGCCCTAT
AGTGAGTCGTATTACGCGCGCTCACTGGCCGTCGTTTTACAACGTCGTGACTGGGAAAACCCTGGCGTTA
CCCAACTTAATCGCCTTGCAGCACATCCCCCTTTCGCCAGCTGGCGTAATAGCGAAGAGGCCCGCACCGA
TCGCCCTTCCCAACAGTTGCGCAGCCTGAATGGCGAATGGG
[124 nt withheld, positions 7952-8075]
C
[91 nt withheld, positions 8077-8167]
A
[49 nt withheld, positions 8169-8217]
CCTTTGACGTTGGAGTCCACGTTCTTT
[37 nt withheld, positions 8245-8281]
ACCCTATCTCGGTCTATTCTTTTGATTTATAAGGGATTTTGCCGATTTCGGCCTATTGGTTAAAAAATGA
GCTGATTTAACAAAAATTTAACGCGAATTTTAACAAAATATTAACGCTTACAATTTAGGTGGCACTTTTC
GGGGAAATGTGCGCGGAACCCCTATTTGTTTATTTTTCTAAATACATTCAAATATGTATCCGCTCATGAG
ACAATAACCCTGATAAATGCTTCAATAATATTGAAAAAGGAAGAGTATGAGTATTCAACATTTCCGTGTC
GCCCTTATTCCCTTTTTTGCGGCATTTTGCCTTCCTGTTTTTGCTCACCCAGAAACGCTGGTGAAAGTAA
AAGATGCTGAAGATCAGTTGGGTGCACGAGTGGGTTACATCGAACTGGATCTCAACAGCGGTAAGATCCT
TGAGAGTTTTCGCCCCGAAGAACGTTTTCCAATGATGAGCACTTTTAAAGTTCTGCTATGTGGCGCGGTA
TTATCCCGTATTGACGCCGGGCAAGAGCAACTCGGTCGCCGCATACACTATTCTCAGAATGACTTGGTTG
AGTACTCACCAGTCACAGAAAAGCATCTTACGGATGGCATGACAGTAAGAGAATTATGCAGTGCTGCCAT
AACCATGAGTGATAACACTGCGGCCAACTTACTTCTGACAACGATCGGAGGACCGAAGGAGCTAACCGCT
TTTTTGCACAACATGGGGGATCATGTAACTCGCCTTGATCGTTGGGAACCGGAGCTGAATGAAGCCATAC
CAAACGACGAGCGTGACACCACGATGCCTGTAGCAATGGCAACAACGTTGCGCAAACTATTAACTGGCGA
ACTACTTACTCTAGCTTCCCGGCAACAATTAATAGACTGGATGGAGGCGGATAAAGTTGCAGGACCACTT
CTGCGCTCGGCCCTTCCGGCTGGCTGGTTTATTGCTGATAAATCTGGAGCCGGTGAGCGTGGGTCTCGCG
GTATCATTGCAGCACTGGGGCCAGATGGTAAGCCCTCCCGTATCGTAGTTATCTACACGACGGGGAGTCA
GGCAACTATGGATGAACGAAATAGACAGATCGCTGAGATAGGTGCCTCACTGATTAAGCATTGGTAACTG
TCAGACCAAGTTTACTCATATATACTTTAGATTGATTTAAAACTTCATTTTTAATTTAAAAGGATCTAGG
TGAAGATCCTTTTTGATAATCTCATGACCAAAATCCCTTAACGTGAGTTTTCGTTCCACTGAGCGTCAGA
CCCCGTAGAAAAGATCAAAGGATCTTCTTGAGATCCTTTTTTTCTGCGCGTAATCTGCTGCTTGCAAACA
AAAAAACCACCGCTACCAGCGGTGGTTTGTTTGCCGGATCAAGAGCTACCAACTCTTTTTCCGAAGGTAA
CTGGCTTCAGCAGAGCGCAGATACCAAATACTGTTCTTCTAGTGTAGCCGTAGTTAGGCCACCACTTCAA
GAACTCTGTAGCACCGCCTACATACCTCGCTCTGCTAATCCTGTTACCAGTGGCTGCTGCCAGTGGCGAT
AAGTCGTGTCTTACCGGGTTGGACTCAAGACGATAGTTACCGGATAAGGCGCAGCGGTCGGGCTGAACGG
GGGGTTCGTGCACACAGCCCAGCTTGGAGCGAACGACCTACACCGAACTGAGATACCTACAGCGTGAGCT
ATGAGAAAGCGCCACGCTTCCCGAAGGGAGAAAGGCGGACAGGTATCCGGTAAGCGGCAGGGTCGGAACA
GGAGAGCGCACGAGGGAGCTTCCAGGGGGAAACGCCTGGTATCTTTATAGTCCTGTCGGGTTTCGCCACC
TCTGACTTGAGCGTCGATTTTTGTGATGCTCGTCAGGGGGGCGGAGCCTATGGAAAAACGCCAGCAACGC
GGCCTTTTTACGGTTCCTGGCCTTTTGCTGGCCTTTTGCTCACATGTTCTTTCCTGCGTTATCCCCTGAT
TCTGTGGATAACCGTATTACCGCCTTTGAGTGAGCTGATACCGCTCGCCGCAGCCGAACGACCGAGCGCA
GCGAGTCAGTGAGCGAGGAAGCGGAAGAGCGCCCAATACGCAAACCGCCTCTCCCCGCGCGTTGGCCGAT
TCATTAATGCAGCTGGCACGACAGGTTTCCCGACTGGAAAGCGGGCAGTGAGCGCAACGCAATTAATGTG
AGTTAGCTCACTCATTAGGCACCCCAGGCTTTACACTTTATGCTTCCGGCTCGTATGTTGTGTGGAATTG
TGAGCGGATAACAATTTCACACAGGAAACAGCTATGACCATGATTACGCCAAGCGCGCAATTAACCCTCA
CTAAAGGGAACAAAAGCTGGAGCTGCAAGC
