>Addgene plasmid #142598 | TFORF0326 | depositor partial sequence | sequence record 279932 | Insert
ACCGCCACCATGGGACCTCAGGGAGCCAGGAGACAGGCTTTCTTGGCATTTGGGGATGTCACTGTGGATT
TCACCCAGAAGGAATGGAGGCTGCTGAGCCCTGCTCAGAGGGCCCTGTACAGGGAGGTGACACTGGAGAA
CTACAGCCACCTGGTCTCACTAGGAATTCTCCATTCTAAACCAGAACTCATCAGGCGGCTAGAGCAAGGG
GAAGTGCCCTGGGGAGAAGAGAGAAGACGCCGGCCAGGCCCCTGTGCAGGAATATATGCAGAACATGTCC
TGCGGCCCAAGAATCTTGGACTTGCACATCAGAGGCAACAGCAACTACAATTTTCTGATCAAAGCTTCCA
GAGTGACACAGCTGAAGGTCAAGAGAAAGAAAAAAGCACTAAGCCCATGGCATTTTCCAGCCCACCCCTA
AGACATGCAGTAAGCTCAAGGAGGAGGAACAGTGTAGTGGAAATAGAGTCTAGTCAAGGCCAGAGGGAAA
ATCCTACAGAAATAGACAAAGTATTGAAAGGAATAGAAAATTCAAGATGGGGAGCATTCAAGTGTGCAGA
GCGTGGGCAAGACTTCAGCCGGAAGATGATGGTAATCATACACAAAAAAGCACATTCCAGGCAGAAACTT
TTTACATGCAGGGAGTGTCACCAGGGCTTTAGAGATGAGTCAGCATTGCTCTTGCACCAGAACACACACA
CAGGAGAGAAGTCCTATGTGTGCAGTGTGTGTGGGCGAGGCTTCAGCCTCAAGGCCAACCTCCTCAGACA
CCAGAGGACACACTCAGGAGAGAAGCCTTTTCTGTGCAAGGTGTGTGGACGAGGCTATACCAGTAAGTCA
TACCTCACTGTGCATGAGAGAACACACACAGGAGAGAAGCCTTATGAATGCCAGGAGTGTGGGCGAAGGT
TTAACGATAAGTCCTCATACAACAAGCACTTGAAGGCGCATTCAGGGGAGAAGCCTTTTGTGTGCAAGGA
GTGTGGGCGAGGCTATACTAATAAGTCATACTTCGTTGTGCACAAGAGAATACACTCAGGAGAGAAGCCT
TACAGATGCCAGGAGTGTGGCCGAGGCTTTAGCAATAAGTCACACCTTATCACACACCAGAGGACACACT
CAGGGGAGAAGCCCTTTGCGTGCAGGCAGTGTAAGCAAAGTTTTAGCGTGAAAGGAAGTCTCCTCAGACA
CCAGAGAACACACTCAGGGGAGAAGCCTTTTGTGTGCAAGGATTGTGAGCGAAGCTTTAGCCAAAAGTCA
ACTCTTGTCTACCACCAGAGAACACACTCAGGGGAGAAACCTTTTGTTTGTAGAGAATGTGGGCAAGGAT
TTATTCAGAAGTCAACCCTTGTGAAACATCAGATCACACACTCAGAGGAGAAGCCTTTTGTGTGCAAGGA
CTGTGGACGAGGCTTTATCCAAAAGTCAACCTTCACTTTACACCAGAGGACACACTCAGAGGAGAAGCCT
TATGGATGTCGGGAGTGTGGGCGAAGGTTTCGGGATAAGTCCTCCTATAACAAGCACCTGAGGGCACACT
TGGGTGAGAAACGTTTTTTCTGCAGGGATTGTGGGCGAGGCTTTACCTTGAAGCCAAATCTCACCATACA
TCAGAGGACACACTCAGGAGAGAAGCCCTTCATGTGCAAGCAGTGTGAGAAAAGTTTTAGTTTGAAGGCA
AATCTTCTTAGACATCAGTGGACACACTCGGGGGAAAGGCCATTTAATTGCAAGGATTGCGGGCGAGGCT
TCATCCTAAAATCAACTCTCCTCTTCCACCAGAAGACACACTCAGGGGAGAAGCCTTTCATCTGTAGTGA
ATGTGGGCAAGGATTTATCTGGAAGTCAAATCTTGTGAAACACCAGCTTGCACATTCTGGCAAGCAGCCT
TTTGTATGCAAGGAGTGTGGGCGAGGCTTCAACTGGAAGGGAAATCTCCTCACACACCAGAGGACACACT
CAGGGGAGAAGCCCTTCGTGTGTAATGTGTGTGGGCAAGGCTTCAGCTGGAAGAGAAGTCTCACCAGACA
CCACTGGCGGATACACTCAAAGGAGAAGCCTTTTGTTTGCCAGGAGTGTAAGCGAGGCTATACCAGTAAG
TCAGACCTCACTGTGCATGAAAGAATACACACAGGAGAGAGGCCTTATGAATGCCAAGAGTGTGGACGAA
AGTTTAGCAATAAGTCATACTACAGTAAGCACTTAAAGAGACACTTACGTGAGAAGCGTTTTTGTACAGG
GAGTGTGGGTGAGGCTTCATCTTAGTAATGAACTAGTCCGTAACTTGAAAGTATTTCGATTTCTTGGCTT
TATATATCTTGTGGAAAGGACGAAAAGTTCACGAAGTCCGCAGCCGT
