>Addgene plasmid #142598 | TFORF0326 | depositor partial sequence | sequence record 279933 | Barcode
AAAGTTCACGAAGTCCGCAGCCGT
